>Addgene plasmid #43744 | IV-ATC | depositor partial sequence | sequence record 59009 | IV-ATC sequence 279 bps
CGTCTCGACTCACCCCAGAGCAGGTCGTGGCAATCGCCTCCAACATTGGCGGGAAACAGGCACTCGAGAC
TGTCCAGCGCCTGCTTCCCGTGCTGTGCCAAGCGCACGGCCTCACCCCAGAGCAGGTCGTGGCCATTGCC
TCGAATGGAGGGGGCAAACAGGCGTTGGAAACCGTACAACGATTGCTGCCGGTGCTGTGCCAAGCGCACG
GATTAACCCCAGAGCAGGTCGTGGCGATCGCAAGCCACGACGGAGGAAGACCCGCACTGGAGAGAGACG
