>Addgene plasmid #43744 | IV-ATC | addgene partial sequence | sequence record 62207 | M13-F20 5'-TGTAAAACGACGGCCAGT-3'
CTATAGGGCGAATTGGGCCCTCTAGATGCATGCTCGAGCGGCCGCCAGTGTGATGGATATCTGCAGAATT
CGCCCTTATATAGATGCCGTCCTAGCGCGTCTCGACTCACCCCAGAGCAGGTCGTGGCAATCGCCTCCAA
CATTGGCGGGAAACAGGCACTCGAGACTGTCCAGCGCCTGCTTCCCGTGCTGTGCCAAGCGCACGGCCTC
ACCCCAGAGCAGGTCGTGGCCATTGCCTCGAATGGAGGGGGCAAACAGGCGTTGGAAACCGTACAACGAT
TGCTGCCGGTGCTGTGCCAAGCGCACGGATTAACCCCAGAGCAGGTCGTGGCGATCGCAAGCCACGACGG
AGGAAGACCCGCACTGGAGAGAGACGTGGGCACAGGAAAGATACTTAAGGGCGAATTCCAGCACACTGGC
GGCCGTTACTAGTGGATCCGAGCTCGGTACCAAGCTTGGCGTAATCATGGTCATAGCTGTTTCCTGTGTG
AAATTGTTATCCGCTCACAATTCCACACAACATACGAGCCGGAAGCATAAAGTGTAAAGCCTGGGGTGCC
TAATGAGTGAGCTAACTCACATTAATTGCGTTGCGCTCACTGCCCGCTTTCCAGTCGGGAAACCTGTCGT
GCCAGCTGCATTAATGAATCGGCCAACGCGCGGGGAGAGGCGGTTTGCGTATTGGGCGCTCTTCCGCTTC
CTCGCTCACTGACTCGCTGCGCTCGGTCGTTCGGCTGCGGCGAGCGGTATCAGCTCACTCAAAGGCGGTA
ATACGGTTATCCACAGAATCAGGGGATAACGCAGGAAAGAACATGTGAGCAAAAGGCCAGCAAAAGGCCA
GGAACCGTAAAAAGGCCGCGTTGCTGGCGTTTTTCCATAGGCTCCGCCCCCCTGACGA
