[The description below was written by a language model from this plasmid's Addgene catalogue record.]
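Description:
IV-ATC is a small bacterial cloning plasmid built on the commercial pCRII-TOPO backbone (about 4 kb without insert), into which a 279 bp synthetic fragment was introduced by TOPO cloning. It is a high-copy plasmid maintained in E. coli and carries dual selection, with both ampicillin and kanamycin resistance listed, as is standard for this backbone. The insert lies between the T7 and M13-reverse priming sites, which are the sites given for sequencing across it. The record classifies the vector purely as a bacterial cloning construct, and no eukaryotic promoter, reporter, tag or expression cassette is recorded. It is therefore best understood as a storage and propagation vehicle for the fragment rather than something meant to be expressed in cells.

The catalogue fields do not spell out what the insert encodes. They name it only "IV-ATC" and describe it as synthetic. The associated publication reports a TALEN genome-editing system for generating human stem cell-based disease models. In that context, the name and the short insert length are consistent with a pre-assembled block of TAL effector repeat modules: "ATC" could denote the three DNA bases recognised, and "IV" the position of the block within a larger repeat array. This reading is an inference from the name and the paper's topic, not something stated in the record. If it is correct, the plasmid would be one member of a library of modular parts that are excised or amplified and joined in order to build custom TALEN DNA-binding domains. No feature table was supplied, so the internal structure of the insert and any flanking assembly sites cannot be described.
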