Addgene plasmid #43744: IV-ATC
Depositing lab: Chad Cowan & Kiran Musunuru. Depositing organization: Harvard University. Publication: A TALEN Genome-Editing System for Generating Human Stem Cell-Based Disease Models. Ding Q, Lee YK, Schaefer EA, Peters DT, Veres A, Kim K, Kuperwasser N, Motola DL, Meissner TB, Hendriks WT, Trevisan M, Gupta RM, Moisan A, Banks E, Friesen M, Schinzel RT, Xia F, Tang A, Xia Y, Figueroa E, Wann A, Ahfeldt T, Daheron L, Zhang F, Rubin LL, Peng LF, Chung RT, Musunuru K, Cowan CA. Cell Stem Cell. 2012 Dec 12. pii: S1934-5909(12)00645-5. doi: 10.1016/j.stem.2012.11.011. PubMed 23246482.
Backbone
  Vector backbone: pCRII-TOPO
  Backbone manufacturer: Invitrogen
  Backbone size w/o insert (bp): 3973
  Vector type: Bacterial Cloning
Growth in bacteria
  Bacterial resistance: Ampicillin and Kanamycin, 100 & 50 μg/mL
  Growth temperature: 37°C
  Growth strain: Top10
  Copy number: High Copy
Gene/Insert
  Gene/Insert name: IV-ATC
  Species: Synthetic
  Insert size (bp): 279
  Cloning method: TOPO Cloning
  Sequencing primers: 5′ T7; 3′ M13-rev
Terms and licenses: Academic/Nonprofit Terms; Industry Terms: Not Available to Industry
How to cite: IV-ATC was a gift from Chad Cowan & Kiran Musunuru (Addgene plasmid # 43744 ; http://n2t.net/addgene:43744 ; RRID:Addgene_43744)
